Addgene plasmid #175480: SDCBPA-c000
Purpose: Protein expression in bacterial cells. Entire CDS, M1-V288.
Depositing lab: Opher Gileadi. Depositing organization: University of Oxford.
Backbone
  Vector backbone: pNIC28-Bsa4
  Vector type: Bacterial Expression
Growth in bacteria
  Bacterial resistance: Kanamycin, 50 μg/mL
  Growth temperature: 37°C
  Growth strain: DH5alpha
  Copy number: High Copy
Gene/Insert
  Gene/Insert name: SDCBP (alt name: MDA-9|MDA9|ST1|SYCL|TACIP18)
  Species: H. sapiens (human)
  Entrez Gene: SDCBP (a.k.a. MDA-9, MDA9, SDCBP1, ST1, SYCL, TACIP18)
  Tag / fusion protein: His6-TEV (N terminal on insert)
  Cloning method: Ligation Independent Cloning
Terms and licenses: Academic/Nonprofit Terms; Industry Terms: Not Available to Industry
Depositor comments: Ligation-independent cloning 5' site GTACTTCCAATCCAT; 3' site TATCCACCTTTACT. Gileadi lab uses BL21(DE3)-R3-pRARE2 cells for expression.
How to cite: SDCBPA-c000 was a gift from Opher Gileadi (Addgene plasmid # 175480 ; http://n2t.net/addgene:175480 ; RRID:Addgene_175480)
