[The description below was written by a language model from this plasmid's Addgene catalogue record and pLannotate feature annotations shown in this document.]
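Description:
SDCBPA-c000 is a bacterial expression plasmid built on the pNIC28-Bsa4 backbone, a pET-type T7 vector, carrying the full-length coding sequence of human SDCBP (syntenin-1, also known as MDA-9). The catalogue entry gives the boundaries as M1 to V288, while the annotated SDCBP coding feature spans 894 nt, which would correspond to about 298 codons; the record does not resolve this small discrepancy. The insert was introduced by ligation-independent cloning and is fused at its N terminus to a His6 tag followed by a TEV protease cleavage site, allowing nickel-affinity purification and subsequent tag removal. This N-terminal tag is not separately annotated in the feature table, though there is room for it between the ribosome binding site and the start of the SDCBP feature.

Transcription is driven by a T7 promoter with an adjacent lac operator, followed by the phage T7 gene 10 ribosome binding site, and ends at a T7 terminator. A plasmid-borne lacI gene with its own promoter supplies the repressor, so expression is held off until IPTG induction in a host providing T7 RNA polymerase. The depositor notes use of a BL21(DE3) derivative carrying a rare-codon plasmid. The short His-tag and T7 gene 10-derived fragments annotated downstream of the insert appear to be backbone remnants lying after the coding sequence rather than part of the described product. The plasmid is selected with kanamycin through an aph(3')-Ia gene and replicates from a ColE1/pMB1-type origin. It also has bom and rop elements, an f1 origin, and residual tetracycline-resistance fragments. The catalogue lists it as high copy, although rop generally moderates copy number. It is intended for recombinant production of syntenin-1 protein in E. coli.
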