Features (pLannotate 1.2.2; 19 found; start..end, strand, type, name):
     12..34      +  RBS            RBS: efficient ribosome binding site from bacteriophage T7 gene 10 (Olins and Rangwala, 1989)
    108..1001    +  CDS            SDCBP: SDCB1_HUMAN - Also known as MDA9, SYCL. Experimental evidence at protein level: Swiss-Prot protein existence level 1. Multifunctional adapter protein involved in diverse array of functions including trafficking of transmembrane proteins, neuro and immunomodulation, exosome biogenesis, and tumorigenesis (PubMed:26291527). Positively regulates TGFB1-mediated SMAD2/3 activation and TGFB1-induced epithelial-to-mesenchymal transition (EMT) and cell migration in various cell types. May increase TGFB1 signaling by enhancing cell-surface expression of TGFR1 by preventing the interaction between TGFR1
   1067..1084    +  CDS            9xHis (fragment): 9xHis affinity tag
   1094..1143    +  CDS            SET1 (fragment): solubility-enhancement tag derived from T7 phage gene 10B
   1151..1198    +  terminator     T7 terminator: transcription terminator for bacteriophage T7 RNA polymerase
   1235..1663    +  rep_origin     f1 ori (sequence partly withheld): f1 bacteriophage origin of replication; arrow indicates direction of (+) strand synthesis
   1716..1773    +  promoter       AmpR promoter (fragment): bla
   1782..2597    -  CDS            KanR: aminoglycoside phosphotransferase; aph(3')-Ia; confers resistance to kanamycin in bacteria or G418 (Geneticin®) in eukaryotes
   2719..3307    +  rep_origin     ori: high-copy-number ColE1/pMB1/pBR322/pUC origin of replication
   3493..3632    -  misc_feature   bom: basis of mobility region from pBR322
   3734..3925    -  CDS            rop: Rop protein, which maintains plasmids at low copy number; rop
   3942..4322    +  CDS            YPB1_ECOLX: Protein predicted: Swiss-Prot protein existence level 4. From Escherichia coli.
   4394..4685    -  CDS            TcR (fragment): tetracycline efflux protein; tet; confers resistance to tetracycline
   4700..4721    -  protein_bind   CAP binding site: CAP binding activates transcription in the presence of cAMP. E. coli catabolite activator protein
   4734..5816    -  CDS            lacI: lac repressor; lacI; The lac repressor binds to the lac operator to inhibit transcription in E. coli. This inhibition can be relieved by adding lactose or isopropyl-β-D-thiogalactopyranoside (IPTG).
   5817..5894    -  promoter       lacI promoter: lacI
   5902..6181    -  CDS            TcR (fragment): tetracycline efflux protein; tet; confers resistance to tetracycline
   6203..6221    +  promoter       T7 promoter: promoter for bacteriophage T7 RNA polymerase
   6222..6246    +  protein_bind   lac operator: The lac repressor binds to the lac operator to inhibit transcription in E. coli. This inhibition can be relieved by adding lactose or isopropyl-β-D-thiogalactopyranoside (IPTG). lac repressor encoded by lacI
>Addgene plasmid #175480 | SDCBPA-c000 | addgene full sequence | sequence record 353167 | Addgene NGS Result
CTAGAAATAATTTTGTTTAACTTTAAGAAGGAGATATACATATGCACCATCATCATCATCATTCTTCTGG
TGTAGATCTGGGTACCGAGAACCTGTACTTCCAATCCATGTCTCTCTATCCATCTCTCGAAGACTTGAAG
GTAGACAAAGTAATTCAGGCTCAAACTGCTTTTTCTGCAAACCCTGCCAATCCAGCAATTTTGTCAGAAG
CTTCTGCTCCTATCCCTCACGATGGAAATCTCTATCCCAGACTGTATCCAGAGCTCTCTCAATACATGGG
GCTGAGTTTAAATGAAGAAGAAATACGTGCAAATGTGGCCGTGGTTTCTGGTGCACCACTTCAGGGGCAG
TTGGTAGCAAGACCTTCCAGTATAAACTATATGGTGGCTCCTGTAACTGGTAATGATGTTGGAATTCGTA
GAGCAGAAATTAAGCAAGGGATTCGTGAAGTCATTTTGTGTAAGGATCAAGATGGAAAAATTGGACTCAG
GCTTAAATCAATAGATAATGGTATATTTGTTCAGCTAGTCCAGGCTAATTCTCCAGCCTCATTGGTTGGT
CTGAGATTTGGGGACCAAGTACTTCAGATCAATGGTGAAAACTGTGCAGGATGGAGCTCTGATAAAGCGC
ACAAGGTGCTCAAACAGGCTTTTGGAGAGAAGATTACCATGACCATTCGTGACAGGCCCTTTGAACGGAC
GATTACCATGCATAAGGATAGCACTGGACATGTTGGTTTTATCTTTAAAAATGGAAAAATAACATCCATA
GTGAAAGATAGCTCTGCAGCCAGAAATGGTCTTCTCACGGAACATAACATCTGTGAAATCAATGGACAGA
ATGTCATTGGATTGAAGGACTCTCAAATTGCAGACATACTGTCAACATCTGGGACTGTAGTTACTATTAC
AATCATGCCTGCTTTTATCTTTGAACATATTATTAAGCGGATGGCACCAAGCATTATGAAAAGCCTAATG
GACCACACCATTCCTGAGGTTTGACAGTAAAGGTGGATACGGATCCGAATTCGAGCTCCGTCGACAAGCT
TGCGGCCGCACTCGAGCACCACCACCACCACCACTGAGATCCGGCTGCTAACAAAGCCCGAAAGGAAGCT
GAGTTGGCTGCTGCCACCGCTGAGCAATAACTAGCATAACCCCTTGGGGCCTCTAAACGGGTCTTGAGGG
GTTTTTTGCTGAAAGGAGGAACTATATCCGGATTGGCGAATGGG
[124 nt withheld, positions 1235-1358]
C
[91 nt withheld, positions 1360-1450]
A
[49 nt withheld, positions 1452-1500]
CCTTTGACGTTGGAGTCCACGTTCTTT
[37 nt withheld, positions 1528-1564]
ACCCTATCTCGGTCTATTCTTTTGATTTATAAGGGATTTTGCCGATTTCGGCCTATTGGTTAAAAAATGA
GCTGATTTAACAAAAATTTAACGCGAATTTTAACAAAATATTAACGCTTACAATTTAGGTGGCACTTTTC
GGGGAAATGTGCGCGGAACCCCTATTTGTTTATTTTTCTAAATACATTCAAATATGTATCCGCTCATGAA
TTAATTCTTAGAAAAACTCATCGAGCATCAAATGAAACTGCAATTTATTCATATCAGGATTATCAATACC
ATATTTTTGAAAAAGCCGTTTCTGTAATGAAGGAGAAAACTCACCGAGGCAGTTCCATAGGATGGCAAGA
TCCTGGTATCGGTCTGCGATTCCGACTCGTCCAACATCAATACAACCTATTAATTTCCCCTCGTCAAAAA
TAAGGTTATCAAGTGAGAAATCACCATGAGTGACGACTGAATCCGGTGAGAATGGCAAAAGTTTATGCAT
TTCTTTCCAGACTTGTTCAACAGGCCAGCCATTACGCTCGTCATCAAAATCACTCGCATCAACCAAACCG
TTATTCATTCGTGATTGCGCCTGAGCGAGACGAAATACGCGATCGCTGTTAAAAGGACAATTACAAACAG
GAATCGAATGCAACCGGCGCAGGAACACTGCCAGCGCATCAACAATATTTTCACCTGAATCAGGATATTC
TTCTAATACCTGGAATGCTGTTTTCCCGGGGATCGCAGTGGTGAGTAACCATGCATCATCAGGAGTACGG
ATAAAATGCTTGATGGTCGGAAGAGGCATAAATTCCGTCAGCCAGTTTAGTCTGACCATCTCATCTGTAA
CATCATTGGCAACGCTACCTTTGCCATGTTTCAGAAACAACTCTGGCGCATCGGGCTTCCCATACAATCG
ATAGATTGTCGCACCTGATTGCCCGACATTATCGCGAGCCCATTTATACCCATATAAATCAGCATCCATG
TTGGAATTTAATCGCGGCCTAGAGCAAGACGTTTCCCGTTGAATATGGCTCATAACACCCCTTGTATTAC
TGTTTATGTAAGCAGACAGTTTTATTGTTCATGACCAAAATCCCTTAACGTGAGTTTTCGTTCCACTGAG
CGTCAGACCCCGTAGAAAAGATCAAAGGATCTTCTTGAGATCCTTTTTTTCTGCGCGTAATCTGCTGCTT
GCAAACAAAAAAACCACCGCTACCAGCGGTGGTTTGTTTGCCGGATCAAGAGCTACCAACTCTTTTTCCG
AAGGTAACTGGCTTCAGCAGAGCGCAGATACCAAATACTGTCCTTCTAGTGTAGCCGTAGTTAGGCCACC
ACTTCAAGAACTCTGTAGCACCGCCTACATACCTCGCTCTGCTAATCCTGTTACCAGTGGCTGCTGCCAG
TGGCGATAAGTCGTGTCTTACCGGGTTGGACTCAAGACGATAGTTACCGGATAAGGCGCAGCGGTCGGGC
TGAACGGGGGGTTCGTGCACACAGCCCAGCTTGGAGCGAACGACCTACACCGAACTGAGATACCTACAGC
GTGAGCTATGAGAAAGCGCCACGCTTCCCGAAGGGAGAAAGGCGGACAGGTATCCGGTAAGCGGCAGGGT
CGGAACAGGAGAGCGCACGAGGGAGCTTCCAGGGGGAAACGCCTGGTATCTTTATAGTCCTGTCGGGTTT
CGCCACCTCTGACTTGAGCGTCGATTTTTGTGATGCTCGTCAGGGGGGCGGAGCCTATGGAAAAACGCCA
GCAACGCGGCCTTTTTACGGTTCCTGGCCTTTTGCTGGCCTTTTGCTCACATGTTCTTTCCTGCGTTATC
CCCTGATTCTGTGGATAACCGTATTACCGCCTTTGAGTGAGCTGATACCGCTCGCCGCAGCCGAACGACC
GAGCGCAGCGAGTCAGTGAGCGAGGAAGCGGAAGAGCGCCTGATGCGGTATTTTCTCCTTACGCATCTGT
GCGGTATTTCACACCGCAATGGTGCACTCTCAGTACAATCTGCTCTGATGCCGCATAGTTAAGCCAGTAT
ACACTCCGCTATCGCTACGTGACTGGGTCATGGCTGCGCCCCGACACCCGCCAACACCCGCTGACGCGCC
CTGACGGGCTTGTCTGCTCCCGGCATCCGCTTACAGACAAGCTGTGACCGTCTCCGGGAGCTGCATGTGT
CAGAGGTTTTCACCGTCATCACCGAAACGCGCGAGGCAGCTGCGGTAAAGCTCATCAGCGTGGTCGTGAA
GCGATTCACAGATGTCTGCCTGTTCATCCGCGTCCAGCTCGTTGAGTTTCTCCAGAAGCGTTAATGTCTG
GCTTCTGATAAAGCGGGCCATGTTAAGGGCGGTTTTTTCCTGTTTGGTCACTGATGCCTCCGTGTAAGGG
GGATTTCTGTTCATGGGGGTAATGATACCGATGAAACGAGAGAGGATGCTCACGATACGGGTTACTGATG
ATGAACATGCCCGGTTACTGGAACGTTGTGAGGGTAAACAACTGGCGGTATGGATGCGGCGGGACCAGAG
AAAAATCACTCAGGGTCAATGCCAGCGCTTCGTTAATACAGATGTAGGTGTTCCACAGGGTAGCCAGCAG
CATCCTGCGATGCAGATCCGGAACATAATGGTGCAGGGCGCTGACTTCCGCGTTTCCAGACTTTACGAAA
CACGGAAACCGAAGACCATTCATGTTGTTGCTCAGGTCGCAGACGTTTTGCAGCAGCAGTCGCTTCACGT
TCGCTCGCGTATCGGTGATTCATTCTGCTAACCAGTAAGGCAACCCCGCCAGCCTAGCCGGGTCCTCAAC
GACAGGAGCACGATCATGCGCACCCGTGGGGCCGCCATGCCGGCGATAATGGCCTGCTTCTCGCCGAAAC
GTTTGGTGGCGGGACCAGTGACGAAGGCTTGAGCGAGGGCGTGCAAGATTCCGAATACCGCAAGCGACAG
GCCGATCATCGTCGCGCTCCAGCGAAAGCGGTCCTCGCCGAAAATGACCCAGAGCGCTGCCGGCACCTGT
CCTACGAGTTGCATGATAAAGAAGACAGTCATAAGTGCGGCGACGATAGTCATGCCCCGCGCCCACCGGA
AGGAGCTGACTGGGTTGAAGGCTCTCAAGGGCATCGGTCGAGATCCCGGTGCCTAATGAGTGAGCTAACT
TACATTAATTGCGTTGCGCTCACTGCCCGCTTTCCAGTCGGGAAACCTGTCGTGCCAGCTGCATTAATGA
ATCGGCCAACGCGCGGGGAGAGGCGGTTTGCGTATTGGGCGCCAGGGTGGTTTTTCTTTTCACCAGTGAG
ACGGGCAACAGCTGATTGCCCTTCACCGCCTGGCCCTGAGAGAGTTGCAGCAAGCGGTCCACGCTGGTTT
GCCCCAGCAGGCGAAAATCCTGTTTGATGGTGGTTAACGGCGGGATATAACATGAGCTGTCTTCGGTATC
GTCGTATCCCACTACCGAGATATCCGCACCAACGCGCAGCCCGGACTCGGTAATGGCGCGCATTGCGCCC
AGCGCCATCTGATCGTTGGCAACCAGCATCGCAGTGGGAACGATGCCCTCATTCAGCATTTGCATGGTTT
GTTGAAAACCGGACATGGCACTCCAGTCGCCTTCCCGTTCCGCTATCGGCTGAATTTGATTGCGAGTGAG
ATATTTATGCCAGCCAGCCAGACGCAGACGCGCCGAGACAGAACTTAATGGGCCCGCTAACAGCGCGATT
TGCTGGTGACCCAATGCGACCAGATGCTCCACGCCCAGTCGCGTACCGTCTTCATGGGAGAAAATAATAC
TGTTGATGGGTGTCTGGTCAGAGACATCAAGAAATAACGCCGGAACATTAGTGCAGGCAGCTTCCACAGC
AATGGCATCCTGGTCATCCAGCGGATAGTTAATGATCAGCCCACTGACGCGTTGCGCGAGAAGATTGTGC
ACCGCCGCTTTACAGGCTTCGACGCCGCTTCGTTCTACCATCGACACCACCACGCTGGCACCCAGTTGAT
CGGCGCGAGATTTAATCGCCGCGACAATTTGCGACGGCGCGTGCAGGGCCAGACTGGAGGTGGCAACGCC
AATCAGCAACGACTGTTTGCCCGCCAGTTGTTGTGCCACGCGGTTGGGAATGTAATTCAGCTCCGCCATC
GCCGCTTCCACTTTTTCCCGCGTTTTCGCAGAAACGTGGCTGGCCTGGTTCACCACGCGGGAAACGGTCT
GATAAGAGACACCGGCATACTCTGCGACATCGTATAACGTTACTGGTTTCACATTCACCACCCTGAATTG
ACTCTCTTCCGGGCGCTATCATGCCATACCGCGAAAGGTTTTGCGCCATTCGATGGTGTCCGGGATCTCG
ACGCTCTCCCTTATGCGACTCCTGCATTAGGAAGCAGCCCAGTAGTAGGTTGAGGCCGTTGAGCACCGCC
GCCGCAAGGAATGGTGCATGCAAGGAGATGGCGCCCAACAGTCCCCCGGCCACGGGGCCTGCCACCATAC
CCACGCCGAAACAAGCGCTCATGAGCCCGAAGTGGCGAGCCCGATCTTCCCCATCGGTGATGTCGGCGAT
ATAGGCGCCAGCAACCGCACCTGTGGCGCCGGTGATGCCGGCCACGATGCGTCCGGCGTAGAGGATCGAG
ATCTCGATCCCGCGAAATTAATACGACTCACTATAGGGGAATTGTGAGCGGATAACAATTCCCCT
