>Addgene plasmid #175480 | SDCBPA-c000 | depositor partial sequence | sequence record 340401 | Coding sequence (including tags)
CATATGCACCATCATCATCATCATTCTTCTGGTGTAGATCTGGGTACCGAGAACCTGTACTTCCAATCCA
TGTCTCTCTATCCATCTCTCGAAGACTTGAAGGTAGACAAAGTAATTCAGGCTCAAACTGCTTTTTCTGC
AAACCCTGCCAATCCAGCAATTTTGTCAGAAGCTTCTGCTCCTATCCCTCACGATGGAAATCTCTATCCC
AGACTGTATCCAGAGCTCTCTCAATACATGGGGCTGAGTTTAAATGAAGAAGAAATACGTGCAAATGTGG
CCGTGGTTTCTGGTGCACCACTTCAGGGGCAGTTGGTAGCAAGACCTTCCAGTATAAACTATATGGTGGC
TCCTGTAACTGGTAATGATGTTGGAATTCGTAGAGCAGAAATTAAGCAAGGGATTCGTGAAGTCATTTTG
TGTAAGGATCAAGATGGAAAAATTGGACTCAGGCTTAAATCAATAGATAATGGTATATTTGTTCAGCTAG
TCCAGGCTAATTCTCCAGCCTCATTGGTTGGTCTGAGATTTGGGGACCAAGTACTTCAGATCAATGGTGA
AAACTGTGCAGGATGGAGCTCTGATAAAGCGCACAAGGTGCTCAAACAGGCTTTTGGAGAGAAGATTACC
ATGACCATTCGTGACAGGCCCTTTGAACGGACGATTACCATGCATAAGGATAGCACTGGACATGTTGGTT
TTATCTTTAAAAATGGAAAAATAACATCCATAGTGAAAGATAGCTCTGCAGCCAGAAATGGTCTTCTCAC
GGAACATAACATCTGTGAAATCAATGGACAGAATGTCATTGGATTGAAGGACTCTCAAATTGCAGACATA
CTGTCAACATCTGGGACTGTAGTTACTATTACAATCATGCCTGCTTTTATCTTTGAACATATTATTAAGC
GGATGGCACCAAGCATTATGAAAAGCCTAATGGACCACACCATTCCTGAGGTTTGACAGTAAAGGTGGAT
ACGGATCCGAA
